>Addgene plasmid #133389 | BII-B3HTK | depositor full sequence | sequence record 256390 | BII-B3HTK sequence 8850 bps
TTAACCCTAGAAAGATAGTCTGCGTAAAATTGACGCATGCATTCTTGAAATATTGCTCTCTCTTTCTAAA
TAGCGCGAATCCGTCGCTGTGCATTTAGGACATCTCAGTCGCCGCTTGGAGCTCCCGTGAGGCGTGCTTG
TCAATGCGGTAAGTGTCACTGATTTTGAACTATAACGACCGCGTGAGTCAAAATGACGCATGATTATCTT
TTACGTGACTTTTAAGATTTAACTCATACGATAATTATATTGTTATTTCATGTTCTACTTACGTGATAAC
TTATTATATATATATTTTCTTGTTATAGATCTGTGGAATGTGTGCTAGAGGGACAGCCCCCCCCCAAAGC
CCCCAGGGATGTAATTACGTCCCTCCCCCGCTAGGGGGCAGCAGCGAGCCGCCCGGGGCTCCGCTCCGGT
CCGGCGCTCCCCCCGCATCCCCGAGCCGGCAGCGTGCGGGGACAGCCCGGGCACGGGGAAGGTGGCACGG
GATCGCTTTCCTCTGAACGCTTCTCGCTGCTCTTTGAGCCTGCAGACACCTGGGGGGATACGGGGAAAAG
GCCTCCAAGGCCTGCAGGAGTCAATGGGAAAAACCCATTGGAGCCAAGTACACTGACTCAATAGGGACTT
TCCATTGGGTTTTGCCCAGTACATAAGGTCAATAGGGGGTGAGTCAACAGGAAAGTCCCATTGGAGCCAA
GTACATTGAGTCAATAGGGACTTTCCAATGGGTTTTGCCCAGTACATAAGGTCAATGGGAGGTAAGCCAA
TGGGTTTTTCCCATTACTGACATGTATACTGAGTCATTAGGGACTTTCCAATGGGTTTTGCCCAGTACAT
AAGGTCAATAGGGGTGAATCAACAGGAAAGTCCCATTGGAGCCAAGTACACTGAGTCAATAGGGACTTTC
CATTGGGTTTTGCCCAGTACAAAAGGTCAATAGGGGGTGAGTCAATGGGTTTTTCCCATTATTGGCACAT
ACATAAGGTCAATAGGGGTGACTAGTGGAGAAGAGCATGCTTGAGGGCTGAGTGCCCCTCAGTGGGCAGA
GAGCACATGGCCCACAGTCCCTGAGAAGTTGGGGGGAGGGGTGGGCAATTGAACTGGTGCCTAGAGAAGG
TGGGGCTTGGGTAAACTGGGAAAGTGATGTGGTGTACTGGCTCCACCTTTTTCCCCAGGGTGGGGGAGAA
CCATATATAAGTGCAGTAGTCTCTGTGAACATTCGGTTTAGTGAACCTGCAGGTCGGCCGCCACGACCGG
TGCCACCATGGCCAAGCCTTTGTCTCAAGAAGAATCCACCCTCATTGAAAGAGCAACGGCTACAATCAAC
AGCATCCCCATCTCTGAAGACTACAGCGTCGCCAGCGCAGCTCTCTCTAGCGACGGCCGCATCTTCACTG
GTGTCAATGTATATCATTTTACTGGGGGACCTTGTGCAGAACTCGTGGTGCTGGGCACTGCTGCTGCTGC
GGCAGCTGGCAACCTGACTTGTATCGTCGCGATCGGAAATGAGAACAGGGGCATCTTGAGCCCCTGCGGA
CGGTGCCGACAGGTGCTTCTCGATCTGCATCCTGGGATCAAAGCCATAGTGAAGGACAGTGATGGACAGC
CGACGGCAGTTGGGATTCGTGAATTGCTGCCCTCTGGTTATGTGTGGGAGGGCGCTAGGTGACCGCAATA
AAAAGACAGAATAAAACGCACGGGTGTTGGGTCGTTTGTTCACTCGGCAATAAAGCCTGAACTCACCGCG
ACGTCTGTCGAGAAGTTTCTGATCGAAAAGTTCGACAGCGTCTCCGACCTGATGCAGCTCTCGGAGGGCG
AAGAATCTCGTGCTTTCAGCTTCGATGTAGGAGGGCGTGGATATGTCCTGCGGGTAAATAGCTGCGCCGA
TGGTTTCTACAAAGATCGTTATGTTTATCGGCACTTTGCATCGGCCGCGCTCCCGATTCCGGAAGTGCTT
GACATTGGGGAATTCAGCGAGAGCCTGACCTATTGCATCTCCCGCCGTGCACAGGGTGTCACGTTGCAAG
ACCTGCCTGAAACCGAACTGCCCGCTGTTCTGCAGCCGGTCGCGGAGGCCATGGATGCGATCGCTGCGGC
CGATCTTAGCCAGACGAGCGGGTTCGGCCCATTCGGACCGCAAGGAATCGGTCAATACACTACATGGCGT
GATTTCATATGCGCGATTGCTGATCCCCATGTGTATCACTGGCAAACTGTGATGGACGACACCGTCAGTG
CGTCCGTCGCGCAGGCTCTCGATGAGCTGATGCTTTGGGCCGAGGACTGCCCCGAAGTCCGGCACCTCGT
GCACGCGGATTTCGGCTCCAACAATGTCCTGACGGACAATGGCCGCATAACAGCGGTCATTGACTGGAGC
GAGGCGATGTTCGGGGATTCCCAATACGAGGTCGCCAACATCTTCTTCTGGAGGCCGTGGTTGGCTTGTA
TGGAGCAGCAGACGCGCTACTTCGAGCGGAGGCATCCGGAGCTTGCAGGATCGCCGCGGCTCCGGGCGTA
TATGCTCCGCATTGGTCTTGACCAACTCTATCAGAGCTTGGTTGACGGCAATTTCGATGATGCAGCTTGG
GCGCAGGGTCGATGCGACGCAATCGTCCGATCCGGAGCCGGGACTGTCGGGCGTACACAAATCGCCCGCA
GAAGCGCGGCCGTCTGGACCGATGGCTGTGTAGAAGTACTCGCCGATAGTGGAAACCGACGCCCCAGCAC
TCGTCCGAGGGCAAAGGAATAGAGCGGCCGCTCGAGGTGCACGAATTGCAATTCCGCCCCCCCCCCTAAC
GTTACTGGCCGAAGCCGCTTGGAATAAGGCCGGTGTGCGTTTGTCTATATGTTATTTTCCACCATATTGC
CGTCTTTTGGCAATGTGAGGGCCCGGAAACCTGGCCCTGTCTTCTTGACGAGCATTCCTAGGGGTCTTTC
CCCTCTCGCCAAAGGAATGCAAGGTCTGTTGAATGTCGTGAAGGAAGCAGTTCCTCTGGAAGCTTCTTGA
AGACAAACAACGTCTGTAGCGACCCTTTGCAGGCAGCGGAACCCCCCACCTGGCGACAGGTGCCTCTGCG
GCCAAAAGCCACGTGTATAAGATACACCTGCAAAGGCGGCACAACCCCAGTGCCACGTTGTGAGTTGGAT
AGTTGTGGAAAGAGTCAAATGGCTCTCCTCAAGCGTATTCAACAAGGGGCTGAAGGATGCCCAGAAGGTA
CCCCATTGTATGGGATCTGATCTGGGGCCTCGGTGCACATGCTTTACATGTGTTTAGTCGAGGTTAAAAA
AGCTCTAGGCCCCCCGAACCACGGGGACGTGGTTTTCCTTTGAAAAACACGATGATAATATGGCTTCGTA
CCCCGGCCATCAGCACGCGTCTGCGTTCGACCAGGCTGCGCGTTCTCGCGGCCATAGCAACCGACGTACG
GCGTTGCGCCCTCGCCGGCAGCAAGAAGCCACGGAAGTCCGCCCGGAGCAGAAAATGCCCACGCTACTGC
GGGTTTATATAGACGGTCCCCACGGGATGGGGAAAACCACCACCACGCAACTGCTGGTGGCCCTGGGTTC
GCGCGACGATATCGTCTACGTACCCGAGCCGATGACTTACTGGCGGGTGCTGGGGGCTTCCGAGACAATC
GCGAACATCTACACCACACAACACCGCCTTGACCAGGGTGAGATATCGGCCGGGGACGCGGCGGTGGTAA
TGACAAGCGCCCAGATAACAATGGGCATGCCTTATGCCGTGACCGACGCCGTTCTGGCTCCTCATATCGG
GGGGGAGGCTGGGAGCTCACATGCCCCGCCCCCGGCCCTCACCCTCATCTTCGACCGCCATCCCATCGCC
GCCCTCCTGTGCTACCCGGCCGCGCGATACCTTATGGGCAGCATGACCCCCCAGGCCGTGCTGGCGTTCG
TGGCCCTCATCCCGCCGACCTTGCCCGGCACAAACATCGTGTTGGGGGCCCTTCCGGAGGACAGACACAT
CGACCGCCTGGCCAAACGCCAGCGCCCCGGCGAGCGGCTTGACCTGGCTATGCTGGCCGCGATTCGCCGC
GTTTACGGGCTGCTTGCCAATACGGTGCGGTATCTGCAGGGCGGCGGGTCGTGGCGGGAGGATTGGGGAC
AGCTTTCGGGGACGGCCGTGCCGCCCCAGGGTGCCGAGCCCCAGAGCAACGCGGGCCCACGACCCCATAT
CGGGGACACGTTATTTACCCTGTTTCGGGCCCCCGAGTTGCTGGCCCCCAACGGCGACCTGTACAACGTG
TTTGCCTGGGCCTTGGACGTCTTGGCCAAACGCCTCCGTCCCATGCACGTCTTTATCCTGGATTACGACC
AATCGCCCGCCGGCTGCCGGGACGCCCTGCTGCAACTTACCTCCGGGATGATCCAGACCCACGTCACCAC
CCCAGGCTCCATACCGACGATCTGCGACCTGGCGCGCACGTTTGCCCGGGAGATGGGGGAGGCTAACTGA
AACACGGAACTAGTGATCCAGACATGATAAGATACATTGATGAGTTTGGACAAACCACAACTAGAATGCA
GTGAAAAAAATGCTTTATTTGTGAAATTTGTGATGCTATTGCTTTATTTGTAACCATTATAAGCTGCAAT
AAACAAGTTAACAACAACAATTGCATTCATTTTATGTTTCAGGTTCAGGGGGAGGTGTGGGAGGTTTTTT
AAAGCAAGTAAAACCTCTACAAATGTGGTATGGCTGATTATGATCCTCTAGAGGGACAGCCCCCCCCCAA
AGCCCCCAGGGATGTAATTACGTCCCTCCCCCGCTAGGGGGCAGCAGCGAGCCGCCCGGGGCTCCGCTCC
GGTCCGGCGCTCCCCCCGCATCCCCGAGCCGGCAGCGTGCGGGGACAGCCCGGGCACGGGGAAGGTGGCA
CGGGATCGCTTTCCTCTGAACGCTTCTCGCTGCTCTTTGAGCCTGCAGACACCTGGGGGGATACGGGGAA
AAGCCATACCAATGGAGCTCACGGGGACAGCCCCCCCCCAAAGCCCCCAGGGATGTAATTACGTCCCTCC
CCCGCTAGGGGGCAGCAGCGAGCCGCCCGGGGCTCCGCTCCGGTCCGGCGCTCCCCCCGCATCCCCGAGC
CGGCAGCGTGCGGGGACAGCCCGGGCACGGGGAAGGTGGCACGGGATCGCTTTCCTCTGAACGCTTCTCG
CTGCTCTTTGAGCCTGCAGACACCTGGGGGGATACGGGGAAAAAGAATTCGATAAAAGTTTTGTTACTTT
ATAGAAGAAATTTTGAGTTTTTGTTTTTTTTAATAAATAAATAAACATAAATAAATTGTTTGTTGAATTT
ATTATTAGTATGTAAGTGTAAATATAATAAAACTTAATATCTATTCAAATTAATAAATAAACCTCGATAT
ACAGACCGATAAAACACATGCGTCAATTTTACACATGATTATCTTTAACGTACGTCACAATATGATTATC
TTTCTAGGGTTAATCTAGCTGCGTGTTCTGCAGCGTGTCGAGCATCTTCATCTGCTCCATCACGCTGTAA
AACACATTTGCACCGCGAGTCTGCCCGTCCTCCACGGGTTCAAAAACGTGAATGAACGAGGCGCGCTCAC
TGGCCGTCGTTTTACAACGTCGTGACTGGGAAAACCCTGGCGTTACCCAACTTAATCGCCTTGCAGCACA
TCCCCCTTTCGCCAGCTGGCGTAATAGCGAAGAGGCCCGCACCGATCGCCCTTCCCAACAGTTGCGCAGC
CTGAATGGCGAATGGG
[124 nt withheld, positions 5757-5880]
C
[91 nt withheld, positions 5882-5972]
A
[49 nt withheld, positions 5974-6022]
CCTTTGACGTTGGAGTCCACGTTCTTT
[37 nt withheld, positions 6050-6086]
ACCCTATCTCGGTCTATTCTTTTGATTTATAAGGGATTTTGCCGATTTCGGCCTATTGGTTAAAAAATGA
GCTGATTTAACAAAAATTTAACGCGAATTTTAACAAAATATTAACGCTTACAATTTAGGTGGCACTTTTC
GGGGAAATGTGCGCGGAACCCCTATTTGTTTATTTTTCTAAATACATTCAAATATGTATCCGCTCATGAG
ACAATAACCCTGATAAATGCTTCAATAATATTGAAAAAGGAAGAGTATGAGTATTCAACATTTCCGTGTC
GCCCTTATTCCCTTTTTTGCGGCATTTTGCCTTCCTGTTTTTGCTCACCCAGAAACGCTGGTGAAAGTAA
AAGATGCTGAAGATCAGTTGGGTGCACGAGTGGGTTACATCGAACTGGATCTCAACAGCGGTAAGATCCT
TGAGAGTTTTCGCCCCGAAGAACGTTTTCCAATGATGAGCACTTTTAAAGTTCTGCTATGTGGCGCGGTA
TTATCCCGTATTGACGCCGGGCAAGAGCAACTCGGTCGCCGCATACACTATTCTCAGAATGACTTGGTTG
AGTACTCACCAGTCACAGAAAAGCATCTTACGGATGGCATGACAGTAAGAGAATTATGCAGTGCTGCCAT
AACCATGAGTGATAACACTGCGGCCAACTTACTTCTGACAACGATCGGAGGACCGAAGGAGCTAACCGCT
TTTTTGCACAACATGGGGGATCATGTAACTCGCCTTGATCGTTGGGAACCGGAGCTGAATGAAGCCATAC
CAAACGACGAGCGTGACACCACGATGCCTGTAGCAATGGCAACAACGTTGCGCAAACTATTAACTGGCGA
ACTACTTACTCTAGCTTCCCGGCAACAATTAATAGACTGGATGGAGGCGGATAAAGTTGCAGGACCACTT
CTGCGCTCGGCCCTTCCGGCTGGCTGGTTTATTGCTGATAAATCTGGAGCCGGTGAGCGTGGGTCTCGCG
GTATCATTGCAGCACTGGGGCCAGATGGTAAGCCCTCCCGTATCGTAGTTATCTACACGACGGGGAGTCA
GGCAACTATGGATGAACGAAATAGACAGATCGCTGAGATAGGTGCCTCACTGATTAAGCATTGGTAACTG
TCAGACCAAGTTTACTCATATATACTTTAGATTGATTTAAAACTTCATTTTTAATTTAAAAGGATCTAGG
TGAAGATCCTTTTTGATAATCTCATGACCAAAATCCCTTAACGTGAGTTTTCGTTCCACTGAGCGTCAGA
CCCCGTAGAAAAGATCAAAGGATCTTCTTGAGATCCTTTTTTTCTGCGCGTAATCTGCTGCTTGCAAACA
AAAAAACCACCGCTACCAGCGGTGGTTTGTTTGCCGGATCAAGAGCTACCAACTCTTTTTCCGAAGGTAA
CTGGCTTCAGCAGAGCGCAGATACCAAATACTGTCCTTCTAGTGTAGCCGTAGTTAGGCCACCACTTCAA
GAACTCTGTAGCACCGCCTACATACCTCGCTCTGCTAATCCTGTTACCAGTGGCTGCTGCCAGTGGCGAT
AAGTCGTGTCTTACCGGGTTGGACTCAAGACGATAGTTACCGGATAAGGCGCAGCGGTCGGGCTGAACGG
GGGGTTCGTGCACACAGCCCAGCTTGGAGCGAACGACCTACACCGAACTGAGATACCTACAGCGTGAGCT
ATGAGAAAGCGCCACGCTTCCCGAAGGGAGAAAGGCGGACAGGTATCCGGTAAGCGGCAGGGTCGGAACA
GGAGAGCGCACGAGGGAGCTTCCAGGGGGAAACGCCTGGTATCTTTATAGTCCTGTCGGGTTTCGCCACC
TCTGACTTGAGCGTCGATTTTTGTGATGCTCGTCAGGGGGGCGGAGCCTATGGAAAAACGCCAGCAACGC
GGCCTTTTTACGGTTCCTGGCCTTTTGCTGGCCTTTTGCTCACATGTTCTTTCCTGCGTTATCCCCTGAT
TCTGTGGATAACCGTATTACCGCCTTTGAGTGAGCTGATACCGCTCGCCGCAGCCGAACGACCGAGCGCA
GCGAGTCAGTGAGCGAGGAAGCGGAAGAGCGCCCAATACGCAAACCGCCTCTCCCCGCGCGTTGGCCGAT
TCATTAATGCAGCTGGCACGACAGGTTTCCCGACTGGAAAGCGGGCAGTGAGCGCAACGCAATTAATGTG
AGTTAGCTCACTCATTAGGCACCCCAGGCTTTACACTTTATGCTTCCGGCTCGTATGTTGTGTGGAATTG
TGAGCGGATAACAATTTCACACAGGAAACAGCTATGACCATGATTACGCCAAGCGCGCCCGCCGGGTAAC
TCACGGGGTATCCATGTCCATTTCTGCGGCATCCAGCCAGGATACCCGTCCTCGCTGACGTAATATCCCA
GCGCCGCACCGCTGTCATTAATCTGCACACCGGCACGGCAGTTCCGGCTGTCGCCGGTATTGTTCGGGTT
GCTGATGCGCTTCGGGCTGACCATCCGGAACTGTGTCCGGAAAAGCCGCGACGAACTGGTATCCCAGGTG
GCCTGAACGAACAGTTCACCGTTAAAGGCGTGCATGGCCACACCTTCCCGAATCATCATGGTAAACGTGC
GTTTTCGCTCAACGTCAATGCAGCAGCAGTCATCCTCGGCAAACTCTTTCCATGCCGCTTCAACCTCGCG
GGAAAAGGCACGGGCTTCTTCCTCCCCGATGCCCAGATAGCGCCAGCTTGGGCGATGACTGAGCCGGAAA
AAAGACCCGACGATATGATCCTGATGCAGCTAGA
Features (pLannotate 1.2.2; 20 found; start..end, strand, type, name):
    594..677     +  promoter       mCMV promoter (fragment): mouse cytomegalovirus (CMV) immediate early promoter
    794..1001    +  promoter       mCMV promoter (fragment): mouse cytomegalovirus (CMV) immediate early promoter
   1268..1663    +  CDS            BSD: blasticidin S deaminase; Aspergillus terreus BSD; confers resistance to blasticidin
   1675..1721    +  polyA_signal   HSV TK poly(A) signal: herpes simplex virus thymidine kinase polyadenylation signal (Cole and Stacy, 1985)
   1732..2752    +  CDS            HygR (fragment): aminoglycoside phosphotransferase from E. coli; aph(4)-Ia; confers resistance to hygromycin
   2787..3348    +  misc_feature   IRES: internal ribosome entry site (IRES) of the encephalomyocarditis virus (EMCV)
   3350..4477    +  CDS            TK: KITH_HHV1S - Experimental evidence at protein level: Swiss-Prot protein existence level 1. Catalyzes the transfer of the gamma-phospho group of ATP to thymidine to generate dTMP in the salvage pathway of pyrimidine synthesis. The dTMP serves as a substrate for DNA polymerase during viral DNA replication. Allows the virus to be reactivated and to grow in non-proliferative cells lacking a high concentration of phosphorylated nucleic acid precursors. From Human herpesvirus 1 (strain SC16) (HHV-1) (Human herpes simplex virus 1). Used in molecular biology as a selectable marker to identify transfec
   4495..4629    -  polyA_signal   SV40 poly(A) signal: SV40 polyadenylation signal
   4652..4735    -  CDS            large T antigen (fragment): large T antigen from SV40 (simian virus 40)
   5476..5595    -  CDS            B (fragment): PORTL_LAMBD - Experimental evidence at protein level: Swiss-Prot protein existence level 1. Forms the portal vertex of the capsid (PubMed:6228056, PubMed:6232391). This portal plays critical roles in head assembly, genome packaging, neck/tail attachment, and genome ejection (Probable). The portal protein multimerizes as a single ring-shaped homododecamer arranged around a central channel (PubMed:6232391). Binds to the terminase subunits to form the packaging machine (PubMed:7799432). From Escherichia phage lambda (Bacteriophage lambda).
   5597..5752    +  CDS            lacZα (fragment): LacZα fragment of β-galactosidase; lacZ fragment
   5757..6185    +  rep_origin     f1 ori (sequence partly withheld): f1 bacteriophage origin of replication; arrow indicates direction of (+) strand synthesis
   6238..6342    +  promoter       AmpR promoter: bla
   6343..7203    +  CDS            AmpR: β-lactamase; bla; confers resistance to ampicillin, carbenicillin, and related antibiotics
   7374..7962    +  rep_origin     ori: high-copy-number ColE1/pMB1/pBR322/pUC origin of replication
   8145..8237    +  CDS            lacI (fragment): lac repressor; lacI; The lac repressor binds to the lac operator to inhibit transcription in E. coli. This inhibition can be relieved by adding lactose or isopropyl-β-D-thiogalactopyranoside (IPTG).
   8250..8271    +  protein_bind   CAP binding site: CAP binding activates transcription in the presence of cAMP. E. coli catabolite activator protein
   8286..8316    +  promoter       lac promoter: promoter for the E. coli lac operon
   8324..8340    +  protein_bind   lac operator: The lac repressor binds to the lac operator to inhibit transcription in E. coli. This inhibition can be relieved by adding lactose or isopropyl-β-D-thiogalactopyranoside (IPTG). lac repressor encoded by lacI
   8378..8845    -  CDS            B (fragment): PORTL_LAMBD - Experimental evidence at protein level: Swiss-Prot protein existence level 1. Forms the portal vertex of the capsid (PubMed:6228056, PubMed:6232391). This portal plays critical roles in head assembly, genome packaging, neck/tail attachment, and genome ejection (Probable). The portal protein multimerizes as a single ring-shaped homododecamer arranged around a central channel (PubMed:6232391). Binds to the terminase subunits to form the packaging machine (PubMed:7799432). From Escherichia phage lambda (Bacteriophage lambda).
