>Addgene plasmid #133389 | BII-B3HTK | addgene full sequence | sequence record 267640 | Addgene NGS Result
CATTCTTGAAATATTGCTCTCTCTTTCTAAATAGCGCGAATCCGTCGCTGTGCATTTAGGACATCTCAGT
CGCCGCTTGGAGCTCCCGTGAGGCGTGCTTGTCAATGCGGTAAGTGTCACTGATTTTGAACTATAACGAC
CGCGTGAGTCAAAATGACGCATGATTATCTTTTACGTGACTTTTAAGATTTAACTCATACGATAATTATA
TTGTTATTTCATGTTCTACTTACGTGATAACTTATTATATATATATTTTCTTGTTATAGATCTGTGGAAT
GTGTGCTAGAGGGACAGCCCCCCCCCAAAGCCCCCAGGGATGTAATTACGTCCCTCCCCCGCTAGGGGGC
AGCAGCGAGCCGCCCGGGGCTCCGCTCCGGTCCGGCGCTCCCCCCGCATCCCCGAGCCGGCAGCGTGCGG
GGACAGCCCGGGCACGGGGAAGGTGGCACGGGATCGCTTTCCTCTGAACGCTTCTCGCTGCTCTTTGAGC
CTGCAGACACCTGGGGGGATACGGGGAAAAGGCCTCCAAGGCCTGCAGGAGTCAATGGGAAAAACCCATT
GGAGCCAAGTACACTGACTCAATAGGGACTTTCCATTGGGTTTTGCCCAGTACATAAGGTCAATAGGGGG
TGAGTCAACAGGAAAGTCCCATTGGAGCCAAGTACATTGAGTCAATAGGGACTTTCCAATGGGTTTTGCC
CAGTACATAAGGTCAATGGGAGGTAAGCCAATGGGTTTTTCCCATTACTGACATGTATACTGAGTCATTA
GGGACTTTCCAATGGGTTTTGCCCAGTACATAAGGTCAATAGGGGTGAATCAACAGGAAAGTCCCATTGG
AGCCAAGTACACTGAGTCAATAGGGACTTTCCATTGGGTTTTGCCCAGTACAAAAGGTCAATAGGGGGTG
AGTCAATGGGTTTTTCCCATTATTGGCACATACATAAGGTCAATAGGGGTGACTAGTGGAGAAGAGCATG
CTTGAGGGCTGAGTGCCCCTCAGTGGGCAGAGAGCACATGGCCCACAGTCCCTGAGAAGTTGGGGGGAGG
GGTGGGCAATTGAACTGGTGCCTAGAGAAGGTGGGGCTTGGGTAAACTGGGAAAGTGATGTGGTGTACTG
GCTCCACCTTTTTCCCCAGGGTGGGGGAGAACCATATATAAGTGCAGTAGTCTCTGTGAACATTCGGTTT
AGTGAACCTGCAGGTCGGCCGCCACGACCGGTGCCACCATGGCCAAGCCTTTGTCTCAAGAAGAATCCAC
CCTCATTGAAAGAGCAACGGCTACAATCAACAGCATCCCCATCTCTGAAGACTACAGCGTCGCCAGCGCA
GCTCTCTCTAGCGACGGCCGCATCTTCACTGGTGTCAATGTATATCATTTTACTGGGGGACCTTGTGCAG
AACTCGTGGTGCTGGGCACTGCTGCTGCTGCGGCAGCTGGCAACCTGACTTGTATCGTCGCGATCGGAAA
TGAGAACAGGGGCATCTTGAGCCCCTGCGGACGGTGCCGACAGGTGCTTCTCGATCTGCATCCTGGGATC
AAAGCCATAGTGAAGGACAGTGATGGACAGCCGACGGCAGTTGGGATTCGTGAATTGCTGCCCTCTGGTT
ATGTGTGGGAGGGCGCTAGGTGACCGCAATAAAAAGACAGAATAAAACGCACGGGTGTTGGGTCGTTTGT
TCACTCGGCAATAAAGCCTGAACTCACCGCGACGTCTGTCGAGAAGTTTCTGATCGAAAAGTTCGACAGC
GTCTCCGACCTGATGCAGCTCTCGGAGGGCGAAGAATCTCGTGCTTTCAGCTTCGATGTAGGAGGGCGTG
GATATGTCCTGCGGGTAAATAGCTGCGCCGATGGTTTCTACAAAGATCGTTATGTTTATCGGCACTTTGC
ATCGGCCGCGCTCCCGATTCCGGAAGTGCTTGACATTGGGGAATTCAGCGAGAGCCTGACCTATTGCATC
TCCCGCCGTGCACAGGGTGTCACGTTGCAAGACCTGCCTGAAACCGAACTGCCCGCTGTTCTGCAGCCGG
TCGCGGAGGCCATGGATGCGATCGCTGCGGCCGATCTTAGCCAGACGAGCGGGTTCGGCCCATTCGGACC
GCAAGGAATCGGTCAATACACTACATGGCGTGATTTCATATGCGCGATTGCTGATCCCCATGTGTATCAC
TGGCAAACTGTGATGGACGACACCGTCAGTGCGTCCGTCGCGCAGGCTCTCGATGAGCTGATGCTTTGGG
CCGAGGACTGCCCCGAAGTCCGGCACCTCGTGCACGCGGATTTCGGCTCCAACAATGTCCTGACGGACAA
TGGCCGCATAACAGCGGTCATTGACTGGAGCGAGGCGATGTTCGGGGATTCCCAATACGAGGTCGCCAAC
ATCTTCTTCTGGAGGCCGTGGTTGGCTTGTATGGAGCAGCAGACGCGCTACTTCGAGCGGAGGCATCCGG
AGCTTGCAGGATCGCCGCGGCTCCGGGCGTATATGCTCCGCATTGGTCTTGACCAACTCTATCAGAGCTT
GGTTGACGGCAATTTCGATGATGCAGCTTGGGCGCAGGGTCGATGCGACGCAATCGTCCGATCCGGAGCC
GGGACTGTCGGGCGTACACAAATCGCCCGCAGAAGCGCGGCCGTCTGGACCGATGGCTGTGTAGAAGTAC
TCGCCGATAGTGGAAACCGACGCCCCAGCACTCGTCCGAGGGCAAAGGAATAGAGCGGCCGCTCGAGGTG
CACGAATTGCAATTCCGCCCCCCCCCCTAACGTTACTGGCCGAAGCCGCTTGGAATAAGGCCGGTGTGCG
TTTGTCTATATGTTATTTTCCACCATATTGCCGTCTTTTGGCAATGTGAGGGCCCGGAAACCTGGCCCTG
TCTTCTTGACGAGCATTCCTAGGGGTCTTTCCCCTCTCGCCAAAGGAATGCAAGGTCTGTTGAATGTCGT
GAAGGAAGCAGTTCCTCTGGAAGCTTCTTGAAGACAAACAACGTCTGTAGCGACCCTTTGCAGGCAGCGG
AACCCCCCACCTGGCGACAGGTGCCTCTGCGGCCAAAAGCCACGTGTATAAGATACACCTGCAAAGGCGG
CACAACCCCAGTGCCACGTTGTGAGTTGGATAGTTGTGGAAAGAGTCAAATGGCTCTCCTCAAGCGTATT
CAACAAGGGGCTGAAGGATGCCCAGAAGGTACCCCATTGTATGGGATCTGATCTGGGGCCTCGGTGCACA
TGCTTTACATGTGTTTAGTCGAGGTTAAAAAAACGTCTAGGCCCCCCGAACCACGGGGACGTGGTTTTCC
TTTGAAAAACACGATGATAATATGGCTTCGTACCCCGGCCATCAGCACGCGTCTGCGTTCGACCAGGCTG
CGCGTTCTCGCGGCCATAGCAACCGACGTACGGCGTTGCGCCCTCGCCGGCAGCAAGAAGCCACGGAAGT
CCGCCCGGAGCAGAAAATGCCCACGCTACTGCGGGTTTATATAGACGGTCCCCACGGGATGGGGAAAACC
ACCACCACGCAACTGCTGGTGGCCCTGGGTTCGCGCGACGATATCGTCTACGTACCCGAGCCGATGACTT
ACTGGCGGGTGCTGGGGGCTTCCGAGACAATCGCGAACATCTACACCACACAACACCGCCTTGACCAGGG
TGAGATATCGGCCGGGGACGCGGCGGTGGTAATGACAAGCGCCCAGATAACAATGGGCATGCCTTATGCC
GTGACCGACGCCGTTCTGGCTCCTCATATCGGGGGGGAGGCTGGGAGCTCACATGCCCCGCCCCCGGCCC
TCACCCTCATCTTCGACCGCCATCCCATCGCCGCCCTCCTGTGCTACCCGGCCGCGCGATACCTTATGGG
CAGCATGACCCCCCAGGCCGTGCTGGCGTTCGTGGCCCTCATCCCGCCGACCTTGCCCGGCACAAACATC
GTGTTGGGGGCCCTTCCGGAGGACAGACACATCGACCGCCTGGCCAAACGCCAGCGCCCCGGCGAGCGGC
TTGACCTGGCTATGCTGGCCGCGATTCGCCGCGTTTACGGGCTGCTTGCCAATACGGTGCGGTATCTGCA
GGGCGGCGGGTCGTGGCGGGAGGATTGGGGACAGCTTTCGGGGACGGCCGTGCCGCCCCAGGGTGCCGAG
CCCCAGAGCAACGCGGGCCCACGACCCCATATCGGGGACACGTTATTTACCCTGTTTCGGGCCCCCGAGT
TGCTGGCCCCCAACGGCGACCTGTACAACGTGTTTGCCTGGGCCTTGGACGTCTTGGCCAAACGCCTCCG
TCCCATGCACGTCTTTATCCTGGATTACGACCAATCGCCCGCCGGCTGCCGGGACGCCCTGCTGCAACTT
ACCTCCGGGATGATCCAGACCCACGTCACCACCCCAGGCTCCATACCGACGATCTGCGACCTGGCGCGCA
CGTTTGCCCGGGAGATGGGGGAGGCTAACTGAAACACGGAACTAGTGATCCAGACATGATAAGATACATT
GATGAGTTTGGACAAACCACAACTAGAATGCAGTGAAAAAAATGCTTTATTTGTGAAATTTGTGATGCTA
TTGCTTTATTTGTAACCATTATAAGCTGCAATAAACAAGTTAACAACAACAATTGCATTCATTTTATGTT
TCAGGTTCAGGGGGAGGTGTGGGAGGTTTTTTAAAGCAAGTAAAACCTCTACAAATGTGGTATGGCTGAT
TATGATCCTCTAGAGGGACAGCCCCCCCCCAAAGCCCCCAGGGATGTAATTACGTCCCTCCCCCGCTAGG
GGGCAGCAGCGAGCCGCCCGGGGCTCCGCTCCGGTCCGGCGCTCCCCCCGCATCCCCGAGCCGGCAGCGT
GCGGGGACAGCCCGGGCACGGGGAAGGTGGCACGGGATCGCTTTCCTCTGAACGCTTCTCGCTGCTCTTT
GAGCCTGCAGACACCTGGGGGGATACGGGGAAAAAGCCATACCAATGGAGCTCACGGGGACAGCCCCCCC
CCAAAGCCCCCAGGGATGTAATTACGTCCCTCCCCCGCTAGGGGGCAGCAGCGAGCCGCCCGGGGCTCCG
CTCCGGTCCGGCGCTCCCCCCGCATCCCCGAGCCGGCAGCGTGCGGGGACAGCCCGGGCACGGGGAAGGT
GGCACGGGATCGCTTTCCTCTGAACGCTTCTCGCTGCTCTTTGAGCCTGCAGACACCTGGGGGGATACGG
GGAAAAAGAATTCGATAAAAGTTTTGTTACTTTATAGAAGAAATTTTGAGTTTTTGTTTTTTTTAATAAA
TAAATAAACATAAATAAATTGTTTGTTGAATTTATTATTAGTATGTAAGTGTAAATATAATAAAACTTAA
TATCTATTCAAATTAATAAATAAACCTCGATATACAGACCGATAAAACACATGCGTCAATTTTACACATG
ATTATCTTTAACGTACGTCACAATATGATTATCTTTCTAGGGTTAATCTAGCTGCGTGTTCTGCAGCGTG
TCGAGCATCTTCATCTGCTCCATCACGCTGTAAAACACATTTGCACCGCGAGTCTGCCCGTCCTCCACGG
GTTCAAAAACGTGAATGAACGAGGCGCGCTCACTGGCCGTCGTTTTACAACGTCGTGACTGGGAAAACCC
TGGCGTTACCCAACTTAATCGCCTTGCAGCACATCCCCCTTTCGCCAGCTGGCGTAATAGCGAAGAGGCC
CGCACCGATCGCCCTTCCCAACAGTTGCGCAGCCTGAATGGCGAATGGG
[124 nt withheld, positions 5720-5843]
C
[91 nt withheld, positions 5845-5935]
A
[49 nt withheld, positions 5937-5985]
CCTTTGACGTTGGAGTCCACGTTCTTT
[37 nt withheld, positions 6013-6049]
ACCCTATCTCGGTCTATTCTTTTGATTTATAAGGGATTTTGCCGATTTCGGCCTATTGGTTAAAAAATGA
GCTGATTTAACAAAAATTTAACGCGAATTTTAACAAAATATTAACGCTTACAATTTAGGTGGCACTTTTC
GGGGAAATGTGCGCGGAACCCCTATTTGTTTATTTTTCTAAATACATTCAAATATGTATCCGCTCATGAG
ACAATAACCCTGATAAATGCTTCAATAATATTGAAAAAGGAAGAGTATGAGTATTCAACATTTCCGTGTC
GCCCTTATTCCCTTTTTTGCGGCATTTTGCCTTCCTGTTTTTGCTCACCCAGAAACGCTGGTGAAAGTAA
AAGATGCTGAAGATCAGTTGGGTGCACGAGTGGGTTACATCGAACTGGATCTCAACAGCGGTAAGATCCT
TGAGAGTTTTCGCCCCGAAGAACGTTTTCCAATGATGAGCACTTTTAAAGTTCTGCTATGTGGCGCGGTA
TTATCCCGTATTGACGCCGGGCAAGAGCAACTCGGTCGCCGCATACACTATTCTCAGAATGACTTGGTTG
AGTACTCACCAGTCACAGAAAAGCATCTTACGGATGGCATGACAGTAAGAGAATTATGCAGTGCTGCCAT
AACCATGAGTGATAACACTGCGGCCAACTTACTTCTGACAACGATCGGAGGACCGAAGGAGCTAACCGCT
TTTTTGCACAACATGGGGGATCATGTAACTCGCCTTGATCGTTGGGAACCGGAGCTGAATGAAGCCATAC
CAAACGACGAGCGTGACACCACGATGCCTGTAGCAATGGCAACAACGTTGCGCAAACTATTAACTGGCGA
ACTACTTACTCTAGCTTCCCGGCAACAATTAATAGACTGGATGGAGGCGGATAAAGTTGCAGGACCACTT
CTGCGCTCGGCCCTTCCGGCTGGCTGGTTTATTGCTGATAAATCTGGAGCCGGTGAGCGTGGGTCTCGCG
GTATCATTGCAGCACTGGGGCCAGATGGTAAGCCCTCCCGTATCGTAGTTATCTACACGACGGGGAGTCA
GGCAACTATGGATGAACGAAATAGACAGATCGCTGAGATAGGTGCCTCACTGATTAAGCATTGGTAACTG
TCAGACCAAGTTTACTCATATATACTTTAGATTGATTTAAAACTTCATTTTTAATTTAAAAGGATCTAGG
TGAAGATCCTTTTTGATAATCTCATGACCAAAATCCCTTAACGTGAGTTTTCGTTCCACTGAGCGTCAGA
CCCCGTAGAAAAGATCAAAGGATCTTCTTGAGATCCTTTTTTTCTGCGCGTAATCTGCTGCTTGCAAACA
AAAAAACCACCGCTACCAGCGGTGGTTTGTTTGCCGGATCAAGAGCTACCAACTCTTTTTCCGAAGGTAA
CTGGCTTCAGCAGAGCGCAGATACCAAATACTGTTCTTCTAGTGTAGCCGTAGTTAGGCCACCACTTCAA
GAACTCTGTAGCACCGCCTACATACCTCGCTCTGCTAATCCTGTTACCAGTGGCTGCTGCCAGTGGCGAT
AAGTCGTGTCTTACCGGGTTGGACTCAAGACGATAGTTACCGGATAAGGCGCAGCGGTCGGGCTGAACGG
GGGGTTCGTGCACACAGCCCAGCTTGGAGCGAACGACCTACACCGAACTGAGATACCTACAGCGTGAGCT
ATGAGAAAGCGCCACGCTTCCCGAAGGGAGAAAGGCGGACAGGTATCCGGTAAGCGGCAGGGTCGGAACA
GGAGAGCGCACGAGGGAGCTTCCAGGGGGAAACGCCTGGTATCTTTATAGTCCTGTCGGGTTTCGCCACC
TCTGACTTGAGCGTCGATTTTTGTGATGCTCGTCAGGGGGGCGGAGCCTATGGAAAAACGCCAGCAACGC
GGCCTTTTTACGGTTCCTGGCCTTTTGCTGGCCTTTTGCTCACATGTTCTTTCCTGCGTTATCCCCTGAT
TCTGTGGATAACCGTATTACCGCCTTTGAGTGAGCTGATACCGCTCGCCGCAGCCGAACGACCGAGCGCA
GCGAGTCAGTGAGCGAGGAAGCGGAAGAGCGCCCAATACGCAAACCGCCTCTCCCCGCGCGTTGGCCGAT
TCATTAATGCAGCTGGCACGACAGGTTTCCCGACTGGAAAGCGGGCAGTGAGCGCAACGCAATTAATGTG
AGTTAGCTCACTCATTAGGCACCCCAGGCTTTACACTTTATGCTTCCGGCTCGTATGTTGTGTGGAATTG
TGAGCGGATAACAATTTCACACAGGAAACAGCTATGACCATGATTACGCCAAGCGCGCCCGCCGGGTAAC
TCACGGGGTATCCATGTCCATTTCTGCGGCATCCAGCCAGGATACCCGTCCTCGCTGACGTAATATCCCA
GCGCCGCACCGCTGTCATTAATCTGCACACCGGCACGGCAGTTCCGGCTGTCGCCGGTATTGTTCGGGTT
GCTGATGCGCTTCGGGCTGACCATCCGGAACTGTGTCCGGAAAAGCCGCGACGAACTGGTATCCCAGGTG
GCCTGAACGAACAGTTCACCGTTAAAGGCGTGCATGGCCACACCTTCCCGAATCATCATGGTAAACGTGC
GTTTTCGCTCAACGTCAATGCAGCAGCAGTCATCCTCGGCAAACTCTTTCCATGCCGCTTCAACCTCGCG
GGAAAAGGCACGGGCTTCTTCCTCCCCGATGCCCAGATAGCGCCAGCTTGGGCGATGACTGAGCCGGAAA
AAAGACCCGACGATATGATCCTGATGCAGCTAGATTAACCCTAGAAAGATAGTCTGCGTAAAATTGACGC
ATG
Features (pLannotate 1.2.2; 20 found; start..end, strand, type, name):
    555..638     +  promoter       mCMV promoter (fragment): mouse cytomegalovirus (CMV) immediate early promoter
    755..962     +  promoter       mCMV promoter (fragment): mouse cytomegalovirus (CMV) immediate early promoter
   1229..1624    +  CDS            BSD: blasticidin S deaminase; Aspergillus terreus BSD; confers resistance to blasticidin
   1636..1682    +  polyA_signal   HSV TK poly(A) signal: herpes simplex virus thymidine kinase polyadenylation signal (Cole and Stacy, 1985)
   1693..2713    +  CDS            HygR (fragment): aminoglycoside phosphotransferase from E. coli; aph(4)-Ia; confers resistance to hygromycin
   2848..3310    +  misc_feature   IRES: internal ribosome entry site (IRES) of the encephalomyocarditis virus (EMCV)
   3312..4439    +  CDS            TK: KITH_HHV1S - Experimental evidence at protein level: Swiss-Prot protein existence level 1. Catalyzes the transfer of the gamma-phospho group of ATP to thymidine to generate dTMP in the salvage pathway of pyrimidine synthesis. The dTMP serves as a substrate for DNA polymerase during viral DNA replication. Allows the virus to be reactivated and to grow in non-proliferative cells lacking a high concentration of phosphorylated nucleic acid precursors. From Human herpesvirus 1 (strain SC16) (HHV-1) (Human herpes simplex virus 1). Used in molecular biology as a selectable marker to identify transfec
   4457..4591    -  polyA_signal   SV40 poly(A) signal: SV40 polyadenylation signal
   4614..4697    -  CDS            large T antigen (fragment): large T antigen from SV40 (simian virus 40)
   5439..5558    -  CDS            B (fragment): PORTL_LAMBD - Experimental evidence at protein level: Swiss-Prot protein existence level 1. Forms the portal vertex of the capsid (PubMed:6228056, PubMed:6232391). This portal plays critical roles in head assembly, genome packaging, neck/tail attachment, and genome ejection (Probable). The portal protein multimerizes as a single ring-shaped homododecamer arranged around a central channel (PubMed:6232391). Binds to the terminase subunits to form the packaging machine (PubMed:7799432). From Escherichia phage lambda (Bacteriophage lambda).
   5560..5715    +  CDS            lacZα (fragment): LacZα fragment of β-galactosidase; lacZ fragment
   5720..6148    +  rep_origin     f1 ori (sequence partly withheld): f1 bacteriophage origin of replication; arrow indicates direction of (+) strand synthesis
   6201..6305    +  promoter       AmpR promoter: bla
   6306..7166    +  CDS            AmpR: β-lactamase; bla; confers resistance to ampicillin, carbenicillin, and related antibiotics
   7337..7925    +  rep_origin     ori: high-copy-number ColE1/pMB1/pBR322/pUC origin of replication
   8108..8200    +  CDS            lacI (fragment): lac repressor; lacI; The lac repressor binds to the lac operator to inhibit transcription in E. coli. This inhibition can be relieved by adding lactose or isopropyl-β-D-thiogalactopyranoside (IPTG).
   8213..8234    +  protein_bind   CAP binding site: CAP binding activates transcription in the presence of cAMP. E. coli catabolite activator protein
   8249..8279    +  promoter       lac promoter: promoter for the E. coli lac operon
   8287..8303    +  protein_bind   lac operator: The lac repressor binds to the lac operator to inhibit transcription in E. coli. This inhibition can be relieved by adding lactose or isopropyl-β-D-thiogalactopyranoside (IPTG). lac repressor encoded by lacI
   8341..8808    -  CDS            B (fragment): PORTL_LAMBD - Experimental evidence at protein level: Swiss-Prot protein existence level 1. Forms the portal vertex of the capsid (PubMed:6228056, PubMed:6232391). This portal plays critical roles in head assembly, genome packaging, neck/tail attachment, and genome ejection (Probable). The portal protein multimerizes as a single ring-shaped homododecamer arranged around a central channel (PubMed:6232391). Binds to the terminase subunits to form the packaging machine (PubMed:7799432). From Escherichia phage lambda (Bacteriophage lambda).
