[The description below was written by a language model from this plasmid's Addgene catalogue record and pLannotate feature annotations shown in this document.]
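Description:
BII-B3HTK is an empty-backbone piggyBac transposon plasmid of about 8.85 kb for mammalian cells. It was built as the surrogate target component of the SRIRACCHA system, which reports on and enriches for CRISPR/Cas9-stimulated homology-directed repair (HDR). In bacteria it is maintained through a high-copy ColE1/pUC-type origin with ampicillin resistance (bla under its own promoter). The backbone also carries an f1 origin and lac-derived remnants (lacZα and lacI fragments, CAP site, lac promoter and operator) typical of a pBluescript-like cloning vector. The depositor's sequence and the repository's sequencing result give essentially the same annotation, differing by two nucleotides in length and in the extent of the IRES call. Neither table annotates the piggyBac terminal repeats, so the transposon boundaries cannot be located from these records. Short matches to lambda phage portal protein B flank the backbone and are probably stuffer or incidental sequence.

The mammalian cassette begins with mouse CMV immediate-early promoter fragments upstream of a blasticidin S deaminase gene, followed by a short HSV TK polyadenylation signal. Immediately downstream lie a hygromycin phosphotransferase sequence annotated as a fragment, an EMCV IRES and HSV-1 thymidine kinase, then an SV40 poly(A) region. Blasticidin can therefore select cells with a stably integrated transposon. The hygromycin-IRES-TK unit appears to be the part meant to become functional only after repair, although the record does not spell out this mechanism or where a user's target sequence is inserted. The source publication describes the reporter as stable but reversible. This fits the use of TK as a negative-selection marker for recovering cells after transposon removal.
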