Addgene plasmid #133389: BII-B3HTK
Purpose: (Empty Backbone) Piggybac vector for SRIRACCHA-mediated mutation enrichment (surrogate target for HDR)
Depositing lab: Blair Madison. Depositing organization: Washington University in Saint Louis. Publication: A stable but reversible integrated surrogate reporter for assaying CRISPR/Cas9-stimulated homology-directed repair. Wen Y, Liao G, Pritchard T, Zhao TT, Connelly JP, Pruett-Miller SM, Blanc V, Davidson NO, Madison BB. J Biol Chem. 2017 Apr 14;292(15):6148-6162. doi: 10.1074/jbc.M117.777722. Epub 2017 Feb 22. PubMed 28228480.
Backbone
  Vector backbone: BII-B3HTK
  Backbone manufacturer: Madison Lab
  Vector type: Mammalian Expression
  Selectable markers: Blasticidin ; Hygromycin-ires-TK
Growth in bacteria
  Bacterial resistance: Ampicillin, 100 μg/mL
  Growth temperature: 37°C
  Growth strain: DH5alpha
  Copy number: High Copy
Gene/Insert
  Gene/Insert name: None
Terms and licenses: Academic/Nonprofit Terms; Industry Terms: Not Available to Industry
How to cite: BII-B3HTK was a gift from Blair Madison (Addgene plasmid # 133389 ; http://n2t.net/addgene:133389 ; RRID:Addgene_133389)
